Addgene plasmid #212469: pTwist-SARS-CoV-2 Spike-deltaC18 N440K (AAG) G446S (AGC)
Purpose: Encodes SARS-CoV-2 spike N440K, G446S for pseudovirus production
Depositing lab: Alejandro Balazs. Depositing organization: Massachusetts General Hospital. Publication: Ongoing evolution of SARS-CoV-2 drives escape from mRNA vaccine-induced humoral immunity. Roederer AL, Cao Y, Denis KS, Sheehan ML, Li CJ, Lam EC, Gregory DJ, Poznansky MC, Iafrate AJ, Canaday DH, Gravenstein S, Garcia-Beltran WF, Balazs AB. medRxiv [Preprint]. 2024 Mar 7:2024.03.05.24303815. doi: 10.1101/2024.03.05.24303815. PubMed 38496628.
Backbone
  Vector backbone: pTwist-CMV-BetaGlobin-WPRE-Neo
  Backbone manufacturer: Twist
  Vector type: Mammalian Expression
Growth in bacteria
  Bacterial resistance: Ampicillin, 100 μg/mL
  Growth temperature: 37°C
  Growth strain: DH5alpha
  Copy number: High Copy
Gene/Insert
  Gene/Insert name: SARS-CoV-2 Spike N440K, G446S
  Species: Severe acute respiratory syndrome coronavirus 2
  Mutation: N440K, G446S
  Entrez Gene: S (a.k.a. GU280_gp02, spike glycoprotein)
  Promoter: CAG
  Cloning method: Ligation Independent Cloning
Terms and licenses: Academic/Nonprofit Terms; Industry Terms: Not Available to Industry
Depositor comments: Please visit https://www.medrxiv.org/content/10.1101/2024.03.05.24303815v1 for medRxiv preprint.
How to cite: pTwist-SARS-CoV-2 Spike-deltaC18 N440K (AAG) G446S (AGC) was a gift from Alejandro Balazs (Addgene plasmid # 212469 ; http://n2t.net/addgene:212469 ; RRID:Addgene_212469)
