[The description below was written by a language model from this plasmid's Addgene catalogue record and pLannotate feature annotations shown in this document.]
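Description:
pTwist-SARS-CoV-2 Spike-deltaC18 N440K (AAG) G446S (AGC) is a mammalian expression plasmid of about 10.5 kb, built on the Twist pTwist-CMV-BetaGlobin-WPRE-Neo backbone. It encodes a SARS-CoV-2 spike glycoprotein carrying the substitutions N440K and G446S; the parenthetical codons in the name indicate the triplets used to encode each change. The "deltaC18" designation indicates deletion of the last 18 residues of the cytoplasmic tail, a truncation commonly used to improve spike incorporation into pseudotyped particles, and the annotated spike reading frame of 3,765 nt is consistent with a shortened protein. The plasmid is propagated in E. coli through a high-copy ColE1/pUC-type origin with ampicillin selection (AmpR).

The catalogue lists the promoter as CAG, but the feature table and the backbone name point instead to a CMV enhancer with CMV promoter elements, followed by a truncated human β-globin intron immediately upstream of the spike coding sequence. The intron promotes spliced, efficiently exported transcripts. Downstream, a WPRE enhances transcript stability and expression. An SV40 poly(A) signal follows the WPRE, though it is annotated on the reverse strand. A separate SV40 early promoter–neo–bGH poly(A) cassette provides G418 selection in mammalian cells. β-globin insulator fragments and bacterial and T7 terminators flank the units to limit transcriptional read-through.

The stated purpose is pseudovirus production: the plasmid supplies the envelope glycoprotein in trans when co-transfected with packaging and reporter constructs, which are not part of this record. Judging from the associated study, the resulting particles allow the effect of these two substitutions on escape from vaccine-induced neutralising antibodies to be measured.
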