Features (pLannotate 1.2.2; 21 found; start..end, strand, type, name):
      1..3765    +  CDS            S: SPIKE_SARS2 - Experimental evidence at protein level: Swiss-Prot protein existence level 1. [Spike glycoprotein]: May down-regulate host tetherin (BST2) by lysosomal degradation, thereby counteracting its antiviral activity. From Severe acute respiratory syndrome coronavirus 2 (2019-nCoV) (SARS-CoV-2).
   3839..4427    +  misc_feature   WPRE: woodchuck hepatitis virus posttranscriptional regulatory element
   4480..4601    -  polyA_signal   SV40 poly(A) signal: SV40 polyadenylation signal
   4624..4693    -  CDS            large T antigen (fragment): large T antigen from SV40 (simian virus 40)
   4716..4762    +  terminator     T7 terminator: transcription terminator for bacteriophage T7 RNA polymerase
   4792..4928    +  terminator     rrnG terminator: transcription terminator from the E. coli ribosomal RNA rrnG operon (Albrechtsen et al., 1991)
   4973..5044    +  misc_feature   3' β-globin insulator: insulator downstream of the human β-globin locus (Farrell et al., 2002)
   5089..5285    +  promoter       SV40 promoter: SV40 early promoter
   5299..6090    +  CDS            neo: KKA2_KLEPN - Also known as kan, nptII. Experimental evidence at protein level: Swiss-Prot protein existence level 1. Resistance to kanamycin, neomycin, paromomycin, ribostamycin, butirosin and gentamicin B. From Klebsiella pneumoniae.
   6104..6328    +  polyA_signal   bGH poly(A) signal: bovine growth hormone polyadenylation signal
   6524..7112    -  rep_origin     ori: high-copy-number ColE1/pMB1/pBR322/pUC origin of replication
   7284..7348    -  CDS            bla(M) (fragment): β-lactamase lacking the signal sequence; bla(M); allows cytosolic expression of β-lactamase
   7858..8718    +  CDS            AmpR: β-lactamase; bla; confers resistance to ampicillin, carbenicillin, and related antibiotics
   8731..8867    +  terminator     rrnG terminator: transcription terminator from the E. coli ribosomal RNA rrnG operon (Albrechtsen et al., 1991)
   9019..9090    +  misc_feature   5' β-globin insulator: insulator upstream of the human β-globin locus (Farrell et al., 2002)
   9095..9141    -  terminator     T7 terminator: transcription terminator for bacteriophage T7 RNA polymerase
   9159..9207    -  polyA_signal   poly(A) signal: synthetic polyadenylation signal
   9288..9591    +  enhancer       CMV enhancer: human cytomegalovirus immediate early enhancer
   9664..9681    -  promoter       CMV promoter (fragment): human cytomegalovirus (CMV) immediate early promoter
   9744..9795    +  promoter       CMVd2 promoter: truncated human cytomegalovirus (CMV) immediate early promoter that yields moderately reduced expression relative to the full-length promoter
   9929..10404   +  intron         β-globin intron: internally truncated intron from human β-globin
>Addgene plasmid #212469 | pTwist-SARS-CoV-2 Spike-deltaC18 N440K (AAG) G446S (AGC) | addgene full sequence | sequence record 432795 | Addgene NGS Result
ATGTTTGTGTTCCTCGTTCTCCTGCCCCTCGTTTCTTCCCAATGCGTGAACCTCACAACTAGAACGCAGC
TCCCACCCGCTTACACGAACTCTTTTACTCGTGGAGTATACTATCCCGATAAAGTCTTTAGGTCCAGTGT
CCTTCATTCTACTCAAGACCTTTTCCTGCCATTCTTCTCAAATGTCACCTGGTTCCATGCTATCCACGTT
TCTGGCACCAACGGAACTAAACGATTTGATAATCCCGTCTTGCCATTTAACGATGGCGTATACTTTGCCT
CAACGGAGAAGTCCAACATTATCCGGGGATGGATATTTGGCACCACCCTGGACTCCAAGACACAGTCTCT
CCTCATTGTGAACAACGCCACCAATGTCGTCATCAAAGTCTGTGAATTTCAATTTTGTAACGATCCCTTT
CTCGGGGTTTATTATCATAAGAATAACAAGTCTTGGATGGAGTCAGAGTTCCGCGTTTACAGTTCCGCTA
ACAACTGTACTTTTGAGTACGTTTCCCAACCATTTCTCATGGATCTTGAAGGGAAGCAAGGCAACTTCAA
GAATCTCCGCGAATTTGTGTTTAAGAATATAGACGGCTACTTCAAAATTTATAGCAAGCATACCCCGATA
AATCTGGTTCGGGATCTCCCTCAAGGCTTCTCCGCGTTGGAACCCCTCGTGGACTTGCCGATTGGCATCA
ACATCACCCGGTTCCAAACCCTTCTTGCCCTTCATCGAAGCTACCTCACGCCTGGCGACAGTAGTAGTGG
TTGGACAGCGGGCGCAGCAGCCTACTATGTGGGATATTTGCAACCACGCACCTTTCTTCTCAAATATAAC
GAAAACGGAACAATTACCGATGCCGTAGACTGTGCCCTCGATCCCCTGTCCGAAACTAAATGCACACTCA
AGTCCTTCACAGTTGAGAAAGGCATATACCAAACCAGTAACTTCCGCGTCCAACCCACCGAATCCATTGT
TCGATTCCCTAACATCACCAATTTGTGTCCTTTCGGTGAAGTATTTAATGCCACTCGATTTGCATCAGTT
TATGCCTGGAATCGCAAGCGAATATCAAATTGTGTTGCAGATTATAGTGTCCTGTATAATAGCGCATCAT
TCAGCACTTTTAAGTGTTATGGGGTCAGCCCTACGAAATTGAATGACTTGTGTTTTACCAACGTTTACGC
AGATTCTTTCGTCATACGCGGCGACGAAGTCCGACAGATTGCACCGGGGCAAACCGGAAAGATAGCAGAC
TATAATTATAAGTTGCCGGATGACTTCACCGGCTGCGTTATAGCATGGAACTCCAATAAGCTCGATTCAA
AAGTCAGCGGCAACTATAATTATCTTTACCGCCTGTTTCGCAAGTCAAATCTGAAGCCCTTTGAACGTGA
CATCTCCACCGAAATTTATCAAGCTGGCAGCACCCCATGTAATGGAGTGGAAGGGTTTAACTGTTATTTT
CCCCTTCAATCATACGGATTTCAACCAACAAATGGGGTGGGCTATCAACCATATCGGGTGGTAGTCTTGA
GCTTTGAGCTGCTCCACGCACCGGCTACAGTTTGCGGACCGAAGAAAAGCACTAACCTGGTGAAGAATAA
ATGTGTGAACTTCAACTTTAATGGGCTCACCGGAACAGGGGTGCTGACAGAATCAAACAAGAAATTTCTC
CCTTTTCAACAATTTGGTAGAGACATTGCCGATACCACAGATGCCGTCCGCGATCCGCAAACACTGGAAA
TCCTCGATATAACACCCTGTAGCTTCGGCGGGGTCAGCGTGATAACTCCCGGAACGAACACATCCAACCA
AGTGGCTGTCCTGTATCAAGATGTCAACTGTACCGAAGTCCCTGTGGCGATACACGCCGACCAACTGACA
CCCACCTGGAGAGTCTACTCAACAGGTTCCAATGTCTTTCAAACTAGAGCGGGTTGTCTCATTGGCGCTG
AGCATGTCAATAATTCATACGAATGTGATATTCCTATTGGGGCAGGAATCTGTGCGTCTTATCAAACTCA
AACGAACTCACCACGGCGCGCTCGCTCAGTAGCCAGCCAGTCCATAATCGCCTATACCATGAGTCTCGGG
GCTGAGAACTCCGTGGCTTATTCAAACAATTCCATCGCAATCCCAACTAACTTTACCATTAGCGTTACCA
CGGAAATCTTGCCCGTCAGCATGACTAAGACGAGCGTAGACTGTACGATGTATATCTGTGGGGATTCCAC
CGAGTGTAGCAACCTCTTGCTTCAATACGGGTCTTTCTGTACTCAACTCAACCGAGCATTGACCGGAATT
GCGGTCGAACAAGACAAGAATACCCAAGAGGTGTTCGCACAAGTAAAGCAAATATACAAAACGCCGCCAA
TCAAAGATTTTGGCGGGTTTAATTTTAGCCAAATACTGCCAGACCCATCTAAGCCTTCAAAACGCAGCTT
TATCGAGGATCTGCTGTTCAACAAAGTTACGTTGGCTGACGCGGGTTTCATTAAGCAGTATGGGGATTGT
TTGGGAGACATTGCGGCCCGCGACCTTATCTGTGCTCAAAAATTCAATGGGTTGACAGTTCTGCCCCCTC
TGCTCACTGATGAGATGATTGCACAGTATACATCAGCATTGTTGGCAGGAACCATTACATCCGGCTGGAC
TTTTGGCGCGGGTGCGGCCCTTCAAATACCTTTCGCTATGCAAATGGCTTACAGATTCAATGGGATTGGT
GTCACGCAAAATGTATTGTATGAAAATCAGAAGCTGATCGCTAATCAATTTAACAGCGCGATTGGCAAGA
TCCAAGATTCACTGTCAAGCACAGCGTCCGCCCTCGGCAAACTCCAAGATGTTGTGAATCAAAACGCCCA
GGCCCTGAATACCCTCGTGAAGCAACTGAGTTCTAACTTCGGCGCAATCTCCAGCGTCCTCAACGACATA
TTGTCCAGACTTGATAAGGTGGAAGCCGAGGTGCAAATTGATCGGCTCATCACAGGCAGGCTCCAGTCAC
TCCAAACTTATGTGACACAACAGTTGATCCGGGCTGCTGAGATACGAGCAAGCGCCAACCTGGCCGCCAC
TAAAATGTCAGAGTGCGTGCTCGGGCAGTCCAAACGGGTTGACTTTTGTGGCAAGGGCTATCACTTGATG
TCCTTCCCCCAATCCGCCCCACATGGAGTGGTCTTTCTCCACGTCACTTATGTCCCTGCTCAAGAGAAGA
ACTTTACGACAGCTCCAGCAATCTGTCACGATGGCAAAGCGCACTTTCCCAGGGAAGGCGTTTTCGTCAG
TAATGGCACGCATTGGTTTGTGACCCAAAGGAATTTCTATGAACCCCAAATCATAACCACTGACAATACA
TTTGTCTCAGGCAACTGTGATGTGGTCATTGGGATCGTGAACAACACGGTATATGATCCCCTGCAACCCG
AGTTGGATAGCTTCAAAGAGGAATTGGATAAATACTTTAAGAATCATACTTCACCCGATGTTGATCTCGG
GGACATATCAGGAATAAATGCAAGTGTCGTCAACATTCAGAAAGAGATTGATCGCCTTAATGAGGTCGCC
AAGAACTTGAATGAATCTTTGATCGACTTGCAAGAACTGGGCAAATACGAACAATATATTAAATGGCCCT
GGTACATTTGGTTGGGCTTTATCGCCGGACTTATAGCTATCGTTATGGTCACAATTATGTTGTGCTGTAT
GACTAGCTGTTGTTCCTGCTTGAAAGGATGTTGCAGTTGCGGATCTTGTTGTAAATAAAGGATCCTCTAG
AAGTTGTCTCCTCCTGCACTGACTGACTGATACAATCGATTTCTGGATCCGCAGGCCTAATCAACCTCTG
GATTACAAAATTTGTGAAAGATTGACTGGTATTCTTAACTATGTTGCTCCTTTTACGCTATGTGGATACG
CTGCTTTAATGCCTTTGTATCATGCTATTGCTTCCCGTATGGCTTTCATTTTCTCCTCCTTGTATAAATC
CTGGTTGCTGTCTCTTTATGAGGAGTTGTGGCCCGTTGTCAGGCAACGTGGCGTGGTGTGCACTGTGTTT
GCTGACGCAACCCCCACTGGTTGGGGCATTGCCACCACCTGTCAGCTCCTTTCCGGGACTTTCGCTTTCC
CCCTCCCTATTGCCACGGCGGAACTCATCGCCGCCTGCCTTGCCCGCTGCTGGACAGGGGCTCGGCTGTT
GGGCACTGACAATTCCGTGGTGTTGTCGGGGAAGCTGACGTCCTTTCCATGGCTGCTCGCCTGTGTTGCC
ACCTGGATTCTGCGCGGGACGTCCTTCTGCTACGTCCCTTCGGCCCTCAATCCAGCGGACCTTCCTTCCC
GCGGCCTGCTGCCGGCTCTGCGGCCTCTTCCGCGTCTTCGCCTTCGCCCTCAGACGAGTCGGATCTCCCT
TTGGGCCGCCTCCCCGCCTGTCTAGCTTGACTGACTGAGATACAGCGTACCTTCAGCTCACAGACATGAT
AAGATACATTGATGAGTTTGGACAAACCACAACTAGAATGCAGTGAAAAAAATGCTTTATTTGTGAAATT
TGTGATGCTATTGCTTTATTTGTAACCATTATAAGCTGCAATAAACAAGTTAACAACAACAATTGCATTC
ATTTTATGTTTCAGGTTCAGGGGGAGGTGTGGGAGGTTTTTTAAAGCAAGTAAAACCTCTACAAATGTGG
TATTGGCCCATCTCTATCGGTATCGTAGCATAACCCCTTGGGGCCTCTAAACGGGTCTTGAGGGGTTTTT
TGTGCCCCTCGGGCCGGATTGCTATCTACCGGCATTGGCGCAGAAAAAAATGCCTGATGCGACGCTGCGC
GTCTTATACTCCCACATATGCCAGATTCAGCAACGGATACGGCTTCCCCAACTTGCCCACTTCCATACGT
GTCCTCCTTACCAGAAATTTATCCTTAAGGTCGTCAGCTATCCTGCAGGCGATCTCTCGATTTCGATCAA
GACATTCCTTTAATGGTCTTTTCTGGACACCACTAGGGGTCAGAAGTAGTTCATCAAACTTTCTTCCCTC
CCTAATCTCATTGGTTACCTTGGGCTATCGAAACTTAATTAAGCGATCTGCATCTCAATTAGTCAGCAAC
CATAGTCCCGCCCCTAACTCCGCCCATCCCGCCCCTAACTCCGCCCAGTTCCGCCCATTCTCCGCCCCAT
CGCTGACTAATTTTTTTTATTTATGCAGAGGCCGAGGCCGCCTCGGCCTCTGAGCTATTCCAGAAGTAGT
GAGGAGGCTTTTTTGGAGGCCTAGGCTTTTGCAAAGGAGGTAGCCAACATGATTGAACAAGATGGATTGC
ACGCAGGTTCTCCCGCCGCTTGGGTGGAGAGGCTATTCGGCTATGACTGGGCACAACAGACAATCGGCTG
CTCTGATGCCGCCGTGTTCCGGCTGTCAGCGCAGGGGCGCCCGGTTCTTTTTGTCAAGACCGACCTGTCC
GGTGCCCTGAATGAACTCCAGGACGAGGCAGCGCGGCTATCGTGGCTGGCCACGACGGGCGTTCCTTGCG
CAGCTGTGCTCGACGTTGTCACTGAAGCGGGAAGGGACTGGCTGCTATTGGGCGAAGTGCCGGGGCAGGA
TCTCCTGTCATCTCACCTTGCTCCTGCCGAGAAAGTATCCATCATGGCTGATGCAATGCGGCGGCTGCAT
ACGCTTGATCCGGCTACCTGCCCATTCGACCACCAAGCGAAACATCGCATCGAGCGAGCACGTACTCGGA
TGGAAGCCGGTCTTGTCGATCAGGATGATCTGGACGAAGAGCATCAGGGGCTCGCGCCAGCCGAACTGTT
CGCCAGGCTCAAGGCGCGGATGCCCGACGGCGAGGATCTCGTCGTGACCCACGGCGATGCCTGCTTGCCG
AATATCATGGTGGAAAATGGCCGCTTTTCTGGATTCATCGACTGTGGCCGGCTGGGTGTGGCGGACCGCT
ATCAGGACATAGCGTTGGCTACCCGTGATATTGCTGAAGAGCTTGGCGGCGAATGGGCTGACCGCTTCCT
CGTGCTTTACGGTATCGCCGCTCCCGATTCGCAGCGCATCGCCTTCTATCGCCTTCTTGACGAGTTCTTC
TAGTATGTAAGCCCTGTGCCTTCTAGTTGCCAGCCATCTGTTGTTTGCCCCTCCCCCGTGCCTTCCTTGA
CCCTGGAAGGTGCCACTCCCACTGTCCTTTCCTAATAAAATGAGGAAATTGCATCGCATTGTCTGAGTAG
GTGTCATTCTATTCTGGGGGGTGGGGTGGGGCAGGACAGCAAGGGGGAGGATTGGGAAGACAATAGCAGG
CATGCTGGGGATGCGGTGGGCTCTATGGTTAATTAACCAGTCAAGTCAGCTACTTGGCGAGATCGACTTG
TCTGGGTTTCGACTACGCTCAGAATTGCGTCAGTCAAGTTCGATCTGGTCCTTGCTATTGCACCCGTTCT
CCGATTACGAGTTTCATTTAAATCATGTGAGCAAAAGGCCAGCAAAAGGCCAGGAACCGTAAAAAGGCCG
CGTTGCTGGCGTTTTTCCATAGGCTCCGCCCCCCTGACGAGCATCACAAAAATCGACGCTCAAGTCAGAG
GTGGCGAAACCCGACAGGACTATAAAGATACCAGGCGTTTCCCCCTGGAAGCTCCCTCGTGCGCTCTCCT
GTTCCGACCCTGCCGCTTACCGGATACCTGTCCGCCTTTCTCCCTTCGGGAAGCGTGGCGCTTTCTCATA
GCTCACGCTGTAGGTATCTCAGTTCGGTGTAGGTCGTTCGCTCCAAGCTGGGCTGTGTGCACGAACCCCC
CGTTCAGCCCGACCGCTGCGCCTTATCCGGTAACTATCGTCTTGAGTCCAACCCGGTAAGACACGACTTA
TCGCCACTGGCAGCAGCCACTGGTAACAGGATTAGCAGAGCGAGGTATGTAGGCGGTGCTACAGAGTTCT
TGAAGTGGTGGCCTAACTACGGCTACACTAGAAGAACAGTATTTGGTATCTGCGCTCTGCTGAAGCCAGT
TACCTTCGGAAAAAGAGTTGGTAGCTCTTGATCCGGCAAACAAACCACCGCTGGTAGCGGTGGTTTTTTT
GTTTGCAAGCAGCAGATTACGCGCAGAAAAAAAGGATCTCAAGAAGATCCTTTGATCTTTTCTACGGGGT
CTGACGCTCAGTGGAACGAAAACTCACGTTAAGGGATTTTGGTCATGAGATTATCAAAAAGGATCTTCAC
CTAGATCCTTTTAAATTAAAAATGAAGTTTTAAATCAATCTAAAGTATATATGAGTAAACTTGGTCTGAC
AGTTACCAATGCTTAATCAGTGAGGCACCTATCTCAGCGATCTGTCTATTTCGTTCATCCATAGTTGCAT
TTAAATTTCCGAACTCTCCAAGGCCCTCGTCGGAAAATCTTCAAACCTTTCGTCCGATCCATCTTGCAGG
CTACCTCTCGAACGAACTATCGCAAGTCTCTTGGCCGGCCTTGCGCCTTGGCTATTGCTTGGCAGCGCCT
ATCGCCAGGTATTACTCCAATCCCGAATATCCGAGATCGGGATCACCCGAGAGAAGTTCAACCTACATCC
TCAATCCCGATCTATCCGAGATCCGAGGAATATCGAAATCGGGGCGCGCCTGGTGTACCGAGAACGATCC
TCTCAGTGCGAGTCTCGACGATCCATATCGTTGCTTGGCAGTCAGCCAGTCGGAATCCAGCTTGGGACCC
AGGAAGTCCAATCGTCAGATATTGTACTCAAGCCTGGTCACGGCAGCGTACCGATCTGTTTAAACCTAGA
TATTGATAGTCTGATCGGTCAACGTATAATCGAGTCCTAGCTTTTGCAAACATCTATCAAGAGACAGGAT
CAGCAGGAGGCTTTCGCATGAGTATTCAACATTTCCGTGTCGCCCTTATTCCCTTTTTTGCGGCATTTTG
CCTTCCTGTTTTTGCTCACCCAGAAACGCTGGTGAAAGTAAAAGATGCTGAAGATCAGTTGGGTGCGCGA
GTGGGTTACATCGAACTGGATCTCAACAGCGGTAAGATCCTTGAGAGTTTTCGCCCCGAAGAACGCTTTC
CAATGATGAGCACTTTTAAAGTTCTGCTATGTGGCGCGGTATTATCCCGTATTGACGCCGGGCAAGAGCA
ACTCGGTCGCCGCATACACTATTCTCAGAATGACTTGGTTGAGTATTCACCAGTCACAGAAAAGCATCTT
ACGGATGGCATGACAGTAAGAGAATTATGCAGTGCTGCCATAACCATGAGTGATAACACTGCGGCCAACT
TACTTCTGACAACGATTGGAGGACCGAAGGAGCTAACCGCTTTTTTGCACAACATGGGGGATCATGTAAC
TCGCCTTGATCGTTGGGAACCGGAGCTGAATGAAGCCATACCAAACGACGAGCGTGACACCACGATGCCT
GTAGCAATGGCAACAACCTTGCGTAAACTATTAACTGGCGAACTACTTACTCTAGCTTCCCGGCAACAGT
TGATAGACTGGATGGAGGCGGATAAAGTTGCAGGACCACTTCTGCGCTCGGCCCTTCCGGCTGGCTGGTT
TATTGCTGATAAATCTGGAGCCGGTGAGCGTGGGTCTCGCGGTATCATTGCAGCACTGGGGCCAGATGGT
AAGCCCTCCCGTATCGTAGTTATCTACACGACGGGGAGTCAGGCAACTATGGATGAACGAAATAGACAGA
TCGCTGAGATAGGTGCCTCACTGATTAAGCATTGGTAACCGATTCTAGGTGCATTGGCGCAGAAAAAAAT
GCCTGATGCGACGCTGCGCGTCTTATACTCCCACATATGCCAGATTCAGCAACGGATACGGCTTCCCCAA
CTTGCCCACTTCCATACGTGTCCTCCTTACCAGAAATTTATCCTTAAGATCCCGAATCGTTTAAACTCGA
CTCTGGCTCTATCGAATCTCCGTCGTTTCGAGCTTACGCGAACAGCCGTGGCGCTCATTTGCTCGTCGGG
CATCGAATCTCGTCAGCTATCGTCAGCTTACCTTTTTGGCAGCGATCGCGGCTCCCGACATCTTGGACCA
TTAGCTCCACAGGTATCTTCTTCCCTCTAGTGGTCATAACAGCAGCTTCAGCTACCTCTCAATTCAAAAA
ACCCCTCAAGACCCGTTTAGAGGCCCCAAGGGGTTATGCTATCAATCGTTGCGTTACACACACAAAAAAC
CAACACACATCCATCTTCGATGGATAGCGATTTTATTATCTAACTGCTGATCGAGTGTAGCCAGATCTAG
TAATCAATTACGGGGTCATTAGTTCATAGCCCATATATGGAGTTCCGCGTTACATAACTTACGGTAAATG
GCCCGCCTGGCTGACCGCCCAACGACCCCCGCCCATTGACGTCAATAATGACGTATGTTCCCATAGTAAC
GCCAATAGGGACTTTCCATTGACGTCAATGGGTGGAGTATTTACGGTAAACTGCCCACTTGGCAGTACAT
CAAGTGTATCATATGCCAAGTACGCCCCCTATTGACGTCAATGACGGTAAATGGCCCGCCTGGCATTATG
CCCAGTACATGACCTTATGGGACTTTCCTACTTGGCAGTACATCTACGTATTAGTCATCGCTATTACCAT
GCTGATGCGGTTTTGGCAGTACATCAATGGGCGTGGATAGCGGTTTGACTCACGGGGATTTCCAAGTCTC
CACCCCATTGACGTCAATGGGAGTTTGTTTTGGCACCAAAATCAACGGGACTTTCCAAAATGTCGTAACA
ACTCCGCCCCATTGACGCAAATGGGCGGTAGGCGTGTACGGTGGGAGGTCTATATAAGCAGAGCTGGTTT
AGTGAACCGTCAGATCGCCTGGAGACGCCATCCACGCTGTTTTGACCTCCATAGAAGACACCGGGACCGA
TCCAGCCTCCCCTCGAAGCTTACATGTGGTACCGAGCTCGGATCCTGAGAACTTCAGGGTGAGTCTATGG
GACCCTTGATGTTTTCTTTCCCCTTCTTTTCTATGGTTAAGTTCATGTCATAGGAAGGGGAGAAGTAACA
GGGTACACATATTGACCAAATCAGGGTAATTTTGCATTTGTAATTTTAAAAAATGCTTTCTTCTTTTAAT
ATACTTTTTTGTTTATCTTATTTCTAATACTTTCCCTAATCTCTTTCTTTCAGGGCAATAATGATACAAT
GTATCATGCCTCTTTGCACCATTCTAAAGAATAACAGTGATAATTTCTGGGTTAAGGCAATAGCAATATT
TCTGCATATAAATATTTCTGCATATAAATTGTAACTGATGTAAGAGGTTTCATATTGCTAATAGCAGCTA
CAATCCAGCTACCATTCTGCTTTTATTTTATGGTTGGGATAAGGCTGGATTATTCTGAGTCCAAGCTAGG
CCCTTTTGCTAATCATGTTCATACCTCTTATCTTCCTCCCACAGCTCCTGGGCAACGTGCTGGTCTGTGT
GCTGGCCCATCACTTTGGCAAAGGCGGCCGCC
